Addgene plasmid #119313: PHAGE-P CMVt N-HA hE6-AP I (AA 55-376)
Purpose: lentiviral vector for expression of HA-Tagged E6-AP I AA 55-376 in mammalian cells
Depositing lab: Peter Howley. Depositing organization: Harvard Medical School. Publication: Angelman syndrome-associated point mutations in the Zn-binding N-terminal (AZUL) domain of UBE3A ubiquitin ligase inhibit binding to the proteasome. Kuhnle S, Martinez-Noel G, Leclere F, Hayes SD, Harper JW, Howley PM. J Biol Chem. 2018 Sep 26. pii: RA118.004653. doi: 10.1074/jbc.RA118.004653. PubMed 30257870.
Backbone
  Vector backbone: PHAGE
  Backbone size w/o insert (bp): 7818
  Total vector size (bp): 8781
  Vector type: Lentiviral
  Selectable markers: Puromycin
Growth in bacteria
  Bacterial resistance: Ampicillin, 100 μg/mL
  Growth temperature: 37°C
  Growth strain: NEB Stable
  Copy number: Unknown
Gene/Insert
  Gene/Insert name: E6-AP I (alt name: UBE3A)
  Species: H. sapiens (human)
  Insert size (bp): 966
  Mutation: Only AA 55-376
  Entrez Gene: UBE3A (a.k.a. ANCR, AS, E6-AP, EPVE6AP, HPVE6A, PIX1)
  Promoter: CMV
  Tag / fusion protein: HA (N terminal on backbone)
  Cloning method: Gateway Cloning
  Sequencing primers: 5′ CMV-F; 3′ MSCV-rev
Terms and licenses: Academic/Nonprofit Terms; Industry Terms: Not Available to Industry
How to cite: PHAGE-P CMVt N-HA hE6-AP I (AA 55-376) was a gift from Peter Howley (Addgene plasmid # 119313 ; http://n2t.net/addgene:119313 ; RRID:Addgene_119313)
