[The description below was written by a language model from this plasmid's Addgene catalogue record and pLannotate feature annotations shown in this document.]
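Description:
PHAGE-P CMVt N-HA hE6-AP I (AA 55-376) is an HIV-1-derived lentiviral expression vector built on the pHAGE backbone for producing an HA-tagged fragment of human UBE3A (E6-AP, isoform I) in mammalian cells. The plasmid totals 8,781 bp and is maintained in E. coli through a high-copy ColE1/pUC-type origin and a β-lactamase (ampicillin resistance) gene. The viral portion carries a truncated 5' LTR, the Ψ packaging signal with a gag fragment, the Rev response element for Rev-dependent nuclear export of the genomic RNA, the cPPT/CTS element, a WPRE that enhances transcript expression, and a ΔU3 self-inactivating 3' LTR. Packaging functions are not encoded and would need to be supplied in trans.

The payload is driven by the CMV immediate early enhancer and promoter, followed directly by short matches to tet operator-containing promoters. Together with the "CMVt" name, this suggests a tetracycline-repressible CMV promoter, although the record lists the promoter only as CMV. Downstream lies a backbone-encoded N-terminal HA epitope fused to the UBE3A insert, which was introduced by Gateway recombination (an attB2 site flanks its 3' end) and is limited to amino acids 55-376. A separate mouse PGK promoter drives puromycin N-acetyltransferase, allowing selection of transduced cells with puromycin. The associated study examined how Angelman syndrome-associated mutations in the N-terminal Zn-binding AZUL domain of UBE3A affect its binding to the proteasome, so a truncation construct like this is plausibly used for mapping interaction regions by HA-based detection or pull-down, though the record does not state its specific role.
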