Features (pLannotate 1.2.2; 30 found; start..end, strand, type, name):
    377..634     +  LTR            5' LTR (truncated): truncated 5' long terminal repeat (LTR) from HIV-1
    681..806     +  misc_feature   HIV-1 Ψ: packaging signal of human immunodeficiency virus type 1
    790..1128    +  CDS            HIV-1 gag (fragment): gag protein from human immunodeficiency virus 1; gag
   1303..1536    +  misc_feature   RRE: The Rev response element (RRE) of HIV-1 allows for Rev-dependent mRNA export from the nucleus to the cytoplasm.
   1913..2013    +  CDS            Rev (fragment): human immunodeficiency virus 1 (HIV-1) Rev protein; rev; enhances nuclear export of unspliced and incompletely spliced viral mRNAs
   2058..2175    +  misc_feature   cPPT/CTS: central polypurine tract and central termination sequence of HIV-1
   2227..2530    +  enhancer       CMV enhancer: human cytomegalovirus immediate early enhancer
   2531..2734    +  promoter       CMV promoter: human cytomegalovirus (CMV) immediate early promoter
   2736..2755    +  promoter       PLtetO-1 promoter (fragment): modified phage lambda PL promoter with tet operator sites (Lutz and Bujard, 1997)
   2757..2776    +  promoter       PLtetO-1 promoter (fragment): modified phage lambda PL promoter with tet operator sites (Lutz and Bujard, 1997)
   2784..2817    +  promoter       TRE3GV promoter (fragment): 3rd-generation Tet-responsive promoter that can be activated by binding of Tet-On® 3G, optimized for retroviral and lentiviral vectors
   2908..2934    +  CDS            3xHA (fragment): three tandem HA epitope tags
   2956..3939    +  CDS            UBE3A (fragment): UBE3A_HUMAN - Also known as E6AP From Homo sapiens (Human).
   3942..3966    -  protein_bind   attB2: mutant version of attB; recombination site for the Gateway® BP reaction BP Clonase™
   3985..4484    +  promoter       PGK promoter: mouse phosphoglycerate kinase 1 promoter
   4505..5104    +  CDS            PuroR: puromycin N-acetyltransferase; pac from Streptomyces alboniger; confers resistance to puromycin
   5171..5759    +  misc_feature   WPRE: woodchuck hepatitis virus posttranscriptional regulatory element
   5767..5832    +  CDS            nef (fragment): NEF_HV1Z2 - Experimental evidence at protein level: Swiss-Prot protein existence level 1. Extracellular Nef protein targets CD4(+) T-lymphocytes for apoptosis by interacting with CXCR4 surface receptors. From Human immunodeficiency virus type 1 group M subtype D (isolate Z2/CDC-Z34) (HIV-1).
   5834..6067    +  LTR            3' LTR (ΔU3): self-inactivating 3' long terminal repeat (LTR) from HIV-1
   6272..6376    +  promoter       AmpR promoter: bla
   6377..7237    +  CDS            AmpR: β-lactamase; bla; confers resistance to ampicillin, carbenicillin, and related antibiotics
   7408..7996    +  rep_origin     ori: high-copy-number ColE1/pMB1/pBR322/pUC origin of replication
   8179..8233    +  CDS            lacI (fragment): lac repressor; lacI; The lac repressor binds to the lac operator to inhibit transcription in E. coli. This inhibition can be relieved by adding lactose or isopropyl-β-D-thiogalactopyranoside (IPTG).
   8239..8332    +  rep_origin     SV40 ori (fragment): SV40 origin of replication
   8357..8394    +  CDS            lacI (fragment): lac repressor; lacI; The lac repressor binds to the lac operator to inhibit transcription in E. coli. This inhibition can be relieved by adding lactose or isopropyl-β-D-thiogalactopyranoside (IPTG).
   8407..8428    +  protein_bind   CAP binding site: CAP binding activates transcription in the presence of cAMP. E. coli catabolite activator protein
   8443..8473    +  promoter       lac promoter: promoter for the E. coli lac operon
   8481..8497    +  protein_bind   lac operator: The lac repressor binds to the lac operator to inhibit transcription in E. coli. This inhibition can be relieved by adding lactose or isopropyl-β-D-thiogalactopyranoside (IPTG). lac repressor encoded by lacI
   8531..8614    +  polyA_signal   SV40 poly(A) signal (fragment): SV40 polyadenylation signal
   8781..329     +  CDS            nef (fragment) (across the origin): NEF_HV1BR - Experimental evidence at protein level: Swiss-Prot protein existence level 1. Extracellular Nef protein targets CD4(+) T-lymphocytes for apoptosis by interacting with CXCR4 surface receptors (PubMed:14990729). From Human immunodeficiency virus type 1 group M subtype B (isolate BRU/LAI) (HIV-1).
>Addgene plasmid #119313 | PHAGE-P CMVt N-HA hE6-AP I (AA 55-376) | addgene full sequence | sequence record 251163 | Addgene NGS Result
TGGAAGGGCTAATTCACTCCCAAAGAAGACAAGATATCCTTGATCTGTGGATCTACCACACACAAGGCTA
CTTCCCTGATTAGCAGAACTACACACCAGGGCCAGGGGTCAGATATCCACTGACCTTTGGATGGTGCTAC
AAGCTAGTACCAGTTGAGCCAGATAAGGTAGAAGAGGCCAATAAAGGAGAGAACACCAGCTTGTTACACC
CTGTGAGCCTGCATGGGATGGATGACCCGGAGAGAGAAGTGTTAGAGTGGAGGTTTGACAGCCGCCTAGC
ATTTCATCACGTGGCCCGAGAGCTGCATCCGGAGTACTTCAAGAACTGCTGATATCGAGCTTGCTACAAG
GGACTTTCCGCTGGGGACTTTCCAGGGAGGCGTGGCCTGGGCGGGACTGGGGAGTGGCGAGCCCTCAGAT
CCTGCATATAAGCAGCTGCTTTTTGCCTGTACTGGGTCTCTCTGGTTAGACCAGATCTGAGCCTGGGAGC
TCTCTGGCTAACTAGGGAACCCACTGCTTAAGCCTCAATAAAGCTTGCCTTGAGTGCTTCAAGTAGTGTG
TGCCCGTCTGTTGTGTGACTCTGGTAACTAGAGATCCCTCAGACCCTTTTAGTCAGTGTGGAAAATCTCT
AGCAGTGGCGCCCGAACAGGGACTTGAAAGCGAAAGGGAAACCAGAGGAGCTCTCTCGACGCAGGACTCG
GCTTGCTGAAGCGCGCACGGCAAGAGGCGAGGGGCGGCGACTGGTGAGTACGCCAAAAATTTTGACTAGC
GGAGGCTAGAAGGAGAGAGATGGGTGCGAGAGCGTCAGTATTAAGCGGGGGAGAATTAGATCGCGATGGG
AAAAAATTCGGTTAAGGCCAGGGGGAAAGAAAAAATATAAATTAAAACATATAGTATGGGCAAGCAGGGA
GCTAGAACGATTCGCAGTTAATCCTGGCCTGTTAGAAACATCAGAAGGCTGTAGACAAATACTGGGACAG
CTACAACCATCCCTTCAGACAGGATCAGAAGAACTTAGATCATTATATAATACAGTAGCAACCCTCTATT
GTGTGCATCAAAGGATAGAGATAAAAGACACCAAGGAAGCTTTAGACAAGATAGAGGAAGAGCAAAACAA
AAGTAAGACCACCGCACAGCAAGCGGCCGGCCGCTGATCTTCAGACCTGGAGGAGGAGATATGAGGGACA
ATTGGAGAAGTGAATTATATAAATATAAAGTAGTAAAAATTGAACCATTAGGAGTAGCACCCACCAAGGC
AAAGAGAAGAGTGGTGCAGAGAGAAAAAAGAGCAGTGGGAATAGGAGCTTTGTTCCTTGGGTTCTTGGGA
GCAGCAGGAAGCACTATGGGCGCAGCGTCAATGACGCTGACGGTACAGGCCAGACAATTATTGTCTGGTA
TAGTGCAGCAGCAGAACAATTTGCTGAGGGCTATTGAGGCGCAACAGCATCTGTTGCAACTCACAGTCTG
GGGCATCAAGCAGCTCCAGGCAAGAATCCTGGCTGTGGAAAGATACCTAAAGGATCAACAGCTCCTGGGG
ATTTGGGGTTGCTCTGGAAAACTCATTTGCACCACTGCTGTGCCTTGGAATGCTAGTTGGAGTAATAAAT
CTCTGGAACAGATTTGGAATCACACGACCTGGATGGAGTGGGACAGAGAAATTAACAATTACACAAGCTT
AATACACTCCTTAATTGAAGAATCGCAAAACCAGCAAGAAAAGAATGAACAAGAATTATTGGAATTAGAT
AAATGGGCAAGTTTGTGGAATTGGTTTAACATAACAAATTGGCTGTGGTATATAAAATTATTCATAATGA
TAGTAGGAGGCTTGGTAGGTTTAAGAATAGTTTTTGCTGTACTTTCTATAGTGAATAGAGTTAGGCAGGG
ATATTCACCATTATCGTTTCAGACCCACCTCCCAACCCCGAGGGGACCCGACAGGCCCGAAGGAATAGAA
GAAGAAGGTGGAGAGAGAGACAGAGACAGATCCATTCGATTAGTGAACGGATCTCGACGGTATCGCCGAA
TTCACAAATGGCAGTATTCATCCACAATTTTAAAAGAAAAGGGGGGATTGGGGGGTACAGTGCAGGGGAA
AGAATAGTAGACATAATAGCAACAGACATACAAACTAAAGAATTACAAAAACAAATTACAAAAATTCAAA
ATTTTCGGGTTTATTACAGGGACAGCAGAGATCCAGTTTGGACTAGTGGAGTTCCGCGTTACATAACTTA
CGGTAAATGGCCCGCCTGGCTGACCGCCCAACGACCCCCGCCCATTGACGTCAATAATGACGTATGTTCC
CATAGTAACGCCAATAGGGACTTTCCATTGACGTCAATGGGTGGAGTATTTACGGTAAACTGCCCACTTG
GCAGTACATCAAGTGTATCATATGCCAAGTACGCCCCCTATTGACGTCAATGACGGTAAATGGCCCGCCT
GGCATTATGCCCAGTACATGACCTTATGGGACTTTCCTACTTGGCAGTACATCTACGTATTAGTCATCGC
TATTACCATGGTGATGCGGTTTTGGCAGTACATCAATGGGCGTGGATAGCGGTTTGACTCACGGGGATTT
CCAAGTCTCCACCCCATTGACGTCAATGGGAGTTTGTTTTGGCACCAAAATCAACGGGACTTTCCAAAAT
GTCGTAACAACTCCGCCCCATTGACGCAAATGGGCGGTAGGCGTGTACGGTGGGAGGTCTATATAAGCAG
AGCTCTCCCTATCAGTGATAGAGATCTCCCTATCAGTGATAGAGATCGTCGACGAGCTCGTTTAGTGAAC
CGTCAGATCGCCTGGAGACGCCATCCACGCTGTTTTGACCTCCATAGAAGACACCGGGACCGATCCAGCC
TCCGGACTCTAGCGTTTAAACGCTAGCCACCATGGCGTACCCATACGATGTTCCAGATTACGCTGCTCGA
GGTTATCAAACAAGTTTGTACAAAAAAGTTGGCATTAATGCAAAACTCTGTGATCCTCATCCCTCCAAGA
AAGGAGCAAGCTCAGCTTACCTTGAGAACTCGAAAGGTGCCCCCAACAACTCCTGCTCTGAGATAAAAAT
GAACAAGAAAGGCGCTAGAATTGATTTTAAAGATGTGACTTACTTAACAGAAGAGAAGGTATATGAAATT
CTTGAATTATGTAGAGAAAGAGAGGATTATTCCCCTTTAATCCGTGTTATTGGAAGAGTTTTTTCTAGTG
CTGAGGCATTGGTACAGAGCTTCCGGAAAGTTAAACAACACACCAAGGAAGAACTGAAATCTCTTCAAGC
AAAAGATGAAGACAAAGATGAAGATGAAAAGGAAAAAGCTGCATGTTCTGCTGCTGCTATGGAAGAAGAC
TCAGAAGCATCTTCCTCAAGGATAGGTGATAGCTCACAGGGAGACAACAATTTGCAAAAATTAGGCCCTG
ATGATGTGTCTGTGGATATTGATGCCATTAGAAGGGTCTACACCAGATTGCTCTCTAATGAAAAAATTGA
AACTGCCTTTCTCAATGCACTTGTATATTTGTCACCTAACGTGGAATGTGACTTGACGTATCACAATGTA
TACTCTCGAGATCCTAATTATCTGAATTTGTTCATTATCGTAATGGAGAATAGAAATCTCCACAGTCCTG
AATATCTGGAAATGGCTTTGCCATTATTTTGCAAAGCGATGAGCAAGCTACCCCTTGCAGCCCAAGGAAA
ACTGATCAGACTGTGGTCTAAATACAATGCAGACCAGATTCGGAGAATGATGGAGACATTTCAGCAACTT
ATTACTTATAAAGTCATAAGCAATGAATTTAACAGTCGAAATCTAGTGAATGATGATGATGCCATTGTTG
CTGCTTCGAAGTGCTTGAAAATGGTTTACTATGCAAATGTAGTGGGAGGGGAAGTGGACACAAATCACAA
TGAAGAAGATGATGAAGAGTGACCCAACTTTCTTGTACAAAGTGGTTCGATAACGAATTCTACCGGGTAG
GGGAGGCGCTTTTCCCAAGGCAGTCTGGAGCATGCGCTTTAGCAGCCCCGCTGGGCACTTGGCGCTACAC
AAGTGGCCTCTGGCCTCGCACACATTCCACATCCACCGGTAGGCGCCAACCGGCTCCGTTCTTTGGTGGC
CCCTTCGCGCCACCTTCTACTCCTCCCCTAGTCAGGAAGTTCCCCCCCGCCCCGCAGCTCGCGTCGTGCA
GGACGTGACAAATGGAAGTAGCACGTCTCACTAGTCTCGTGCAGATGGACAGCACCGCTGAGCAATGGAA
GCGGGTAGGCCTTTGGGGCAGCGGCCAATAGCAGCTTTGCTCCTTCGCTTTCTGGGCTCAGAGGCTGGGA
AGGGGTGGGTCCGGGGGCGGGCTCAGGGGCGGGCTCAGGGGCGGGGCGGGCGCCCGAAGGTCCTCCGGAG
GCCCGGCATTCTGCACGCTTCAAAAGCGCACGTCTGCCGCGCTGTTCTCCTCTTCCTCATCTCCGGGCCT
TTCGACCTGCAGCCCAAGCTTACCATGACCGAGTACAAGCCCACGGTGCGCCTCGCCACCCGCGACGACG
TCCCCAGGGCCGTACGCACCCTCGCCGCCGCGTTCGCCGACTACCCCGCCACGCGCCACACCGTCGATCC
GGACCGCCACATCGAGCGGGTCACCGAGCTGCAAGAACTCTTCCTCACGCGCGTCGGGCTCGACATCGGC
AAGGTGTGGGTCGCGGACGACGGCGCCGCGGTGGCGGTCTGGACCACGCCGGAGAGCGTCGAAGCGGGGG
CGGTGTTCGCCGAGATCGGCCCGCGCATGGCCGAGTTGAGCGGTTCCCGGCTGGCCGCGCAGCAACAGAT
GGAAGGCCTCCTGGCGCCGCACCGGCCCAAGGAGCCCGCGTGGTTCCTGGCCACCGTCGGCGTCTCGCCC
GACCACCAGGGCAAGGGTCTGGGCAGCGCCGTCGTGCTCCCCGGAGTGGAGGCGGCCGAGCGCGCCGGGG
TGCCCGCCTTCCTGGAGACCTCCGCGCCCCGCAACCTCCCCTTCTACGAGCGGCTCGGCTTCACCGTCAC
CGCCGACGTCGAGGTGCCCGAAGGACCGCGCACCTGGTGCATGACCCGCAAGCCCGGTGCCTGACGCCCG
CCCCACGACCCGCAGCGCCCGACCGAAAGGAGCGCACGACCCCATGCATCGATAGATCCTAATCAACCTC
TGGATTACAAAATTTGTGAAAGATTGACTGGTATTCTTAACTATGTTGCTCCTTTTACGCTATGTGGATA
CGCTGCTTTAATGCCTTTGTATCATGCTATTGCTTCCCGTATGGCTTTCATTTTCTCCTCCTTGTATAAA
TCCTGGTTGCTGTCTCTTTATGAGGAGTTGTGGCCCGTTGTCAGGCAACGTGGCGTGGTGTGCACTGTGT
TTGCTGACGCAACCCCCACTGGTTGGGGCATTGCCACCACCTGTCAGCTCCTTTCCGGGACTTTCGCTTT
CCCCCTCCCTATTGCCACGGCGGAACTCATCGCCGCCTGCCTTGCCCGCTGCTGGACAGGGGCTCGGCTG
TTGGGCACTGACAATTCCGTGGTGTTGTCGGGGAAATCATCGTCCTTTCCTTGGCTGCTCGCCTGTGTTG
CCACCTGGATTCTGCGCGGGACGTCCTTCTGCTACGTCCCTTCGGCCCTCAATCCAGCGGACCTTCCTTC
CCGCGGCCTGCTGCCGGCTCTGCGGCCTCTTCCGCGTCTTCGCCTTCGCCCTCAGACGAGTCGGATCTCC
CTTTGGGCCGCCTCCCCGCCTGAGATCCTTTAAGACCAATGACTTACAAGGCAGCTGTAGATCTTAGCCA
CTTTTTAAAAGAAAAGGGGGGACTGGAAGGGCTAATTCACTCCCAACGAAGACAAGATCTGCTTTTTGCT
TGTACTGGGTCTCTCTGGTTAGACCAGATCTGAGCCTGGGAGCTCTCTGGCTAACTAGGGAACCCACTGC
TTAAGCCTCAATAAAGCTTGCCTTGAGTGCTTCAAGTAGTGTGTGCCCGTCTGTTGTGTGACTCTGGTAA
CTAGAGATCCCTCAGACCCTTTTAGTCAGTGTGGAAAATCTCTAGCAGTAGTAGTTCATGTCATCTTATT
ATTCAGTATTTATAACTTGCAAAGAAATGAATATCAGAGAGTGAGAGGCCCGGGTTAATTAAGGAAAGGG
CTAGATCATTCTTGAAGACGAAAGGGCCTCGTGATACGCCTATTTTTATAGGTTAATGTCATGATAATAA
TGGTTTCTTAGACGTCAGGTGGCACTTTTCGGGGAAATGTGCGCGGAACCCCTATTTGTTTATTTTTCTA
AATACATTCAAATATGTATCCGCTCATGAGACAATAACCCTGATAAATGCTTCAATAATATTGAAAAAGG
AAGAGTATGAGTATTCAACATTTCCGTGTCGCCCTTATTCCCTTTTTTGCGGCATTTTGCCTTCCTGTTT
TTGCTCACCCAGAAACGCTGGTGAAAGTAAAAGATGCTGAAGATCAGTTGGGTGCACGAGTGGGTTACAT
CGAACTGGATCTCAACAGCGGTAAGATCCTTGAGAGTTTTCGCCCCGAAGAACGTTTTCCAATGATGAGC
ACTTTTAAAGTTCTGCTATGTGGCGCGGTATTATCCCGTGTTGACGCCGGGCAAGAGCAACTCGGTCGCC
GCATACACTATTCTCAGAATGACTTGGTTGAGTACTCACCAGTCACAGAAAAGCATCTTACGGATGGCAT
GACAGTAAGAGAATTATGCAGTGCTGCCATAACCATGAGTGATAACACTGCGGCCAACTTACTTCTGACA
ACGATCGGAGGACCGAAGGAGCTAACCGCTTTTTTGCACAACATGGGGGATCATGTAACTCGCCTTGATC
GTTGGGAACCGGAGCTGAATGAAGCCATACCAAACGACGAGCGTGACACCACGATGCCTGTAGCAATGGC
AACAACGTTGCGCAAACTATTAACTGGCGAACTACTTACTCTAGCTTCCCGGCAACAATTAATAGACTGG
ATGGAGGCGGATAAAGTTGCAGGACCACTTCTGCGCTCGGCCCTTCCGGCTGGCTGGTTTATTGCTGATA
AATCTGGAGCCGGTGAGCGTGGGTCTCGCGGTATCATTGCAGCACTGGGGCCAGATGGTAAGCCCTCCCG
TATCGTAGTTATCTACACGACGGGGAGTCAGGCAACTATGGATGAACGAAATAGACAGATCGCTGAGATA
GGTGCCTCACTGATTAAGCATTGGTAACTGTCAGACCAAGTTTACTCATATATACTTTAGATTGATTTAA
AACTTCATTTTTAATTTAAAAGGATCTAGGTGAAGATCCTTTTTGATAATCTCATGACCAAAATCCCTTA
ACGTGAGTTTTCGTTCCACTGAGCGTCAGACCCCGTAGAAAAGATCAAAGGATCTTCTTGAGATCCTTTT
TTTCTGCGCGTAATCTGCTGCTTGCAAACAAAAAAACCACCGCTACCAGCGGTGGTTTGTTTGCCGGATC
AAGAGCTACCAACTCTTTTTCCGAAGGTAACTGGCTTCAGCAGAGCGCAGATACCAAATACTGTTCTTCT
AGTGTAGCCGTAGTTAGGCCACCACTTCAAGAACTCTGTAGCACCGCCTACATACCTCGCTCTGCTAATC
CTGTTACCAGTGGCTGCTGCCAGTGGCGATAAGTCGTGTCTTACCGGGTTGGACTCAAGACGATAGTTAC
CGGATAAGGCGCAGCGGTCGGGCTGAACGGGGGGTTCGTGCACACAGCCCAGCTTGGAGCGAACGACCTA
CACCGAACTGAGATACCTACAGCGTGAGCTATGAGAAAGCGCCACGCTTCCCGAAGGGAGAAAGGCGGAC
AGGTATCCGGTAAGCGGCAGGGTCGGAACAGGAGAGCGCACGAGGGAGCTTCCAGGGGGAAACGCCTGGT
ATCTTTATAGTCCTGTCGGGTTTCGCCACCTCTGACTTGAGCGTCGATTTTTGTGATGCTCGTCAGGGGG
GCGGAGCCTATGGAAAAACGCCAGCAACGCGGCCTTTTTACGGTTCCTGGCCTTTTGCTGGCCTTTTGCT
CACATGTTCTTTCCTGCGTTATCCCCTGATTCTGTGGATAACCGTATTACCGCCTTTGAGTGAGCTGATA
CCGCTCGCCGCAGCCGAACGACCGAGCGCAGCGAGTCAGTGAGCGAGGAAGCGGAAGAGCGCCCAATACG
CAAACCGCCTCTCCCCGCGCGTTGGCCGATTCATTAATGCAGCAAGCTCATGGCTGACTAATTTTTTTTA
TTTATGCAGAGGCCGAGGCCGCCTCGGCCTCTGAGCTATTCCAGAAGTAGTGAGGAGGCTTTTTTGGAGG
CCTAGGCTTTTGCAAAAAGCTCCCCGTGGCACGACAGGTTTCCCGACTGGAAAGCGGGCAGTGAGCGCAA
CGCAATTAATGTGAGTTAGCTCACTCATTAGGCACCCCAGGCTTTACACTTTATGCTTCCGGCTCGTATG
TTGTGTGGAATTGTGAGCGGATAACAATTTCACACAGGAAACAGCTATGACATGATTACGAATTTCACAA
ATAAAGCATTTTTTTCACTGCATTCTAGTTGTGGTTTGTCCAAACTCATCAATGTATCTTATCATGTCTG
GATCAACTGGATAACTCAAGCTAACCAAAATCATCCCAAACTTCCCACCCCATACCCTATTACCACTGCC
AATTACCTGTGGTTTCATTTACTCTAAACCTGTGATTCCTCTGAATTATTTTCATTTTAAAGAAATTGTA
TTTGTTAAATATGTACTACAAACTTAGTAGT
